Addgene plasmid #102831: pET28a-SpyTag002-MBP
Purpose: Bacterial expression of SpyTag002 fused to maltose binding protein
Depositing lab: Mark Howarth. Depositing organization: University of Oxford. Publication: Evolving accelerated amidation by SpyTag/SpyCatcher to analyze membrane dynamics. Keeble AH, Banerjee A, Reddington SC, Ferla MP, Howarth M, Khairil Anuar INA. Angew Chem Int Ed Engl. 2017 Oct 10. doi: 10.1002/anie.201707623. PubMed 29024296.
Backbone
  Vector backbone: pET28a
  Backbone manufacturer: Novagen
  Backbone size w/o insert (bp): 5369
  Vector type: Bacterial Expression
Growth in bacteria
  Bacterial resistance: Kanamycin, 50 μg/mL
  Growth temperature: 37°C
  Growth strain: DH5alpha
  Copy number: High Copy
Gene/Insert
  Gene/Insert name: SpyTag002-MBP
  Species: Synthetic
  Insert size (bp): 1176
  Mutation: Peptide tag added to the N-terminus of MBP via a GSGESG linker
  Promoter: T7
  Tag / fusion protein: His6 (N terminal on backbone); Thrombin cleavage site (N terminal on insert)
  Cloning method: Restriction Enzyme; 5′ cloning site NdeI (not destroyed); 3′ cloning site HindIII (not destroyed)
  Sequencing primers: 5′ T7F; 3′ T7R
Terms and licenses: Academic/Nonprofit Terms; Industry Terms: Not Available to Industry
How to cite: pET28a-SpyTag002-MBP was a gift from Mark Howarth (Addgene plasmid # 102831 ; http://n2t.net/addgene:102831 ; RRID:Addgene_102831)
