[The description below was written by a language model from this plasmid's Addgene catalogue record and pLannotate feature annotations shown in this document.]
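Description:
pET28a-SpyTag002-MBP is a bacterial expression plasmid built on the Novagen pET28a backbone for producing, in E. coli, a synthetic fusion of the SpyTag002 peptide to maltose binding protein. The insert was cloned between the NdeI and HindIII sites, both of which are retained. Transcription is driven by the T7 promoter, which is followed by a lac operator and the strong phage T7 gene 10 ribosome binding site, and ends at the T7 terminator. The plasmid also carries lacI under its own promoter, so expression is repressed until induced with IPTG in a host that supplies T7 RNA polymerase. Propagation relies on a ColE1/pBR322-type origin with the bom and rop elements. The catalogue lists the plasmid as high copy, although rop normally moderates copy number. Selection is by kanamycin through the aph(3')-Ia gene, and an f1 origin is also present.

The encoded protein begins with the backbone His6 tag and a thrombin cleavage site, followed by SpyTag002 joined through a short flexible linker to the N-terminus of MBP. The MBP version annotated here lacks a signal sequence, so the protein remains cytosolic. SpyTag002 itself is not called in the automated feature table, but it would fit in the unannotated gap between the thrombin site and MBP. The table also shows a downstream His-tag fragment, which is the optional C-terminal tag of pET28a; the record does not say whether it is translated. The small "capTEV", "SET1" and tetracycline-resistance fragment hits appear to be partial matches to ordinary backbone sequence.

SpyTag002 is an evolved peptide that rapidly forms a spontaneous covalent amide bond with its SpyCatcher partner protein. This construct therefore supplies a soluble, affinity-purifiable tagged protein for such coupling reactions.
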