Features (pLannotate 1.2.2; 21 found; start..end, strand, type, name):
      1..19      +  promoter       T7 promoter: promoter for bacteriophage T7 RNA polymerase
     20..44      +  protein_bind   lac operator: The lac repressor binds to the lac operator to inhibit transcription in E. coli. This inhibition can be relieved by adding lactose or isopropyl-β-D-thiogalactopyranoside (IPTG). lac repressor encoded by lacI
     59..81      +  RBS            RBS: efficient ribosome binding site from bacteriophage T7 gene 10 (Olins and Rangwala, 1989)
    100..116     +  CDS            capTEV™ (fragment): composite tag for in vivo biotinylation, TEV protease cleavage, and 6xHis tagging
    127..144     +  CDS            thrombin site: thrombin recognition and cleavage site
    205..1302    +  CDS            MBP: maltose binding protein from E. coli; malE (mutated); This version of the gene does not encode a signal sequence, so MBP will remain in the cytosol.
   1339..1356    +  CDS            9xHis (fragment): 9xHis affinity tag
   1366..1415    +  CDS            SET1 (fragment): solubility-enhancement tag derived from T7 phage gene 10B
   1423..1470    +  terminator     T7 terminator: transcription terminator for bacteriophage T7 RNA polymerase
   1507..1935    +  rep_origin     f1 ori (sequence partly withheld): f1 bacteriophage origin of replication; arrow indicates direction of (+) strand synthesis
   1988..2045    +  promoter       AmpR promoter (fragment): bla
   2054..2869    -  CDS            KanR: aminoglycoside phosphotransferase; aph(3')-Ia; confers resistance to kanamycin in bacteria or G418 (Geneticin®) in eukaryotes
   2991..3579    +  rep_origin     ori: high-copy-number ColE1/pMB1/pBR322/pUC origin of replication
   3765..3904    -  misc_feature   bom: basis of mobility region from pBR322
   4006..4197    -  CDS            rop: Rop protein, which maintains plasmids at low copy number; rop
   4214..4594    +  CDS            YPB1_ECOLX: Protein predicted: Swiss-Prot protein existence level 4. From Escherichia coli.
   4666..4957    -  CDS            TcR (fragment): tetracycline efflux protein; tet; confers resistance to tetracycline
   4972..4993    -  protein_bind   CAP binding site: CAP binding activates transcription in the presence of cAMP. E. coli catabolite activator protein
   5006..6088    -  CDS            lacI: lac repressor; lacI; The lac repressor binds to the lac operator to inhibit transcription in E. coli. This inhibition can be relieved by adding lactose or isopropyl-β-D-thiogalactopyranoside (IPTG).
   6089..6166    -  promoter       lacI promoter: lacI
   6174..6453    -  CDS            TcR (fragment): tetracycline efflux protein; tet; confers resistance to tetracycline
>Addgene plasmid #102831 | pET28a-SpyTag002-MBP | addgene full sequence | sequence record 200983 | Addgene NGS Result
TAATACGACTCACTATAGGGGAATTGTGAGCGGATAACAATTCCCCTCTAGAAATAATTTTGTTTAACTT
TAAGAAGGAGATATACCATGGGCAGCAGCCATCATCATCATCATCACAGCAGCGGCCTGGTGCCGCGCGG
CAGCGTGCCTACTATCGTGATGGTGGACGCCTACAAGCGTTACAAGGGTAGTGGTGAAAGTGGTAAAATC
GAAGAAGGTAAACTGGTAATCTGGATTAACGGCGATAAAGGCTATAACGGTCTCGCTGAAGTCGGTAAGA
AATTCGAGAAAGATACCGGAATTAAAGTCACCGTTGAGCATCCGGATAAACTGGAAGAGAAATTCCCACA
GGTTGCGGCAACTGGCGATGGCCCTGACATTATCTTCTGGGCACACGACCGCTTTGGTGGCTACGCTCAA
TCTGGCCTGTTGGCTGAAATCACCCCGGACAAAGCGTTCCAGGACAAGCTGTATCCGTTTACCTGGGATG
CCGTACGTTACAACGGCAAGCTGATTGCTTACCCGATCGCTGTTGAAGCGTTATCGCTGATTTATAACAA
AGATCTGCTGCCGAACCCGCCAAAAACCTGGGAAGAGATCCCGGCGCTGGATAAAGAACTGAAAGCGAAA
GGTAAGAGCGCGCTGATGTTCAACCTGCAAGAACCGTACTTCACCTGGCCGCTGATTGCTGCTGACGGGG
GTTATGCGTTCAAGTATGAAAACGGCAAGTACGACATTAAAGACGTGGGCGTGGATAACGCTGGCGCGAA
AGCGGGTCTGACCTTCCTGGTTGACCTGATTAAAAACAAACACATGAATGCAGACACCGATTACTCCATC
GCAGAAGCTGCCTTTAATAAAGGCGAAACAGCGATGACCATCAACGGCCCGTGGGCATGGTCCAACATCG
ACACCAGCAAAGTGAATTATGGTGTAACGGTACTGCCGACCTTCAAGGGTCAACCATCCAAACCGTTCGT
TGGCGTGCTGAGCGCAGGTATTAACGCCGCCAGTCCGAACAAAGAGCTGGCAAAAGAGTTCCTCGAAAAC
TATCTGCTGACTGATGAAGGTCTGGAAGCGGTTAATAAAGACAAACCGCTGGGTGCCGTAGCGCTGAAGT
CTTACGAGGAAGAGTTGGCGAAAGATCCACGTATTGCCGCCACTATGGAAAACGCCCAGAAAGGTGAAAT
CATGCCGAACATCCCGCAGATGTCCGCTTTCTGGTATGCCGTGCGTACTGCGGTGATCAACGCCGCCAGC
GGTCGTCAGACTGTCGATGAAGCCCTGAAAGACGCGCAGACTAATTCGAGCTCGTAAAAGCTTGCGGCCG
CACTCGAGCACCACCACCACCACCACTGAGATCCGGCTGCTAACAAAGCCCGAAAGGAAGCTGAGTTGGC
TGCTGCCACCGCTGAGCAATAACTAGCATAACCCCTTGGGGCCTCTAAACGGGTCTTGAGGGGTTTTTTG
CTGAAAGGAGGAACTATATCCGGATTGGCGAATGGG
[124 nt withheld, positions 1507-1630]
C
[91 nt withheld, positions 1632-1722]
A
[49 nt withheld, positions 1724-1772]
CCTTTGACGTTGGAGTCCACGTTCTTT
[37 nt withheld, positions 1800-1836]
ACCCTATCTCGGTCTATTCTTTTGATTTATAAGGGATTTTGCCGATTTCGGCCTATTGGTTAAAAAATGA
GCTGATTTAACAAAAATTTAACGCGAATTTTAACAAAATATTAACGCTTACAATTTAGGTGGCACTTTTC
GGGGAAATGTGCGCGGAACCCCTATTTGTTTATTTTTCTAAATACATTCAAATATGTATCCGCTCATGAA
TTAATTCTTAGAAAAACTCATCGAGCATCAAATGAAACTGCAATTTATTCATATCAGGATTATCAATACC
ATATTTTTGAAAAAGCCGTTTCTGTAATGAAGGAGAAAACTCACCGAGGCAGTTCCATAGGATGGCAAGA
TCCTGGTATCGGTCTGCGATTCCGACTCGTCCAACATCAATACAACCTATTAATTTCCCCTCGTCAAAAA
TAAGGTTATCAAGTGAGAAATCACCATGAGTGACGACTGAATCCGGTGAGAATGGCAAAAGTTTATGCAT
TTCTTTCCAGACTTGTTCAACAGGCCAGCCATTACGCTCGTCATCAAAATCACTCGCATCAACCAAACCG
TTATTCATTCGTGATTGCGCCTGAGCGAGACGAAATACGCGATCGCTGTTAAAAGGACAATTACAAACAG
GAATCGAATGCAACCGGCGCAGGAACACTGCCAGCGCATCAACAATATTTTCACCTGAATCAGGATATTC
TTCTAATACCTGGAATGCTGTTTTCCCGGGGATCGCAGTGGTGAGTAACCATGCATCATCAGGAGTACGG
ATAAAATGCTTGATGGTCGGAAGAGGCATAAATTCCGTCAGCCAGTTTAGTCTGACCATCTCATCTGTAA
CATCATTGGCAACGCTACCTTTGCCATGTTTCAGAAACAACTCTGGCGCATCGGGCTTCCCATACAATCG
ATAGATTGTCGCACCTGATTGCCCGACATTATCGCGAGCCCATTTATACCCATATAAATCAGCATCCATG
TTGGAATTTAATCGCGGCCTAGAGCAAGACGTTTCCCGTTGAATATGGCTCATAACACCCCTTGTATTAC
TGTTTATGTAAGCAGACAGTTTTATTGTTCATGACCAAAATCCCTTAACGTGAGTTTTCGTTCCACTGAG
CGTCAGACCCCGTAGAAAAGATCAAAGGATCTTCTTGAGATCCTTTTTTTCTGCGCGTAATCTGCTGCTT
GCAAACAAAAAAACCACCGCTACCAGCGGTGGTTTGTTTGCCGGATCAAGAGCTACCAACTCTTTTTCCG
AAGGTAACTGGCTTCAGCAGAGCGCAGATACCAAATACTGTCCTTCTAGTGTAGCCGTAGTTAGGCCACC
ACTTCAAGAACTCTGTAGCACCGCCTACATACCTCGCTCTGCTAATCCTGTTACCAGTGGCTGCTGCCAG
TGGCGATAAGTCGTGTCTTACCGGGTTGGACTCAAGACGATAGTTACCGGATAAGGCGCAGCGGTCGGGC
TGAACGGGGGGTTCGTGCACACAGCCCAGCTTGGAGCGAACGACCTACACCGAACTGAGATACCTACAGC
GTGAGCTATGAGAAAGCGCCACGCTTCCCGAAGGGAGAAAGGCGGACAGGTATCCGGTAAGCGGCAGGGT
CGGAACAGGAGAGCGCACGAGGGAGCTTCCAGGGGGAAACGCCTGGTATCTTTATAGTCCTGTCGGGTTT
CGCCACCTCTGACTTGAGCGTCGATTTTTGTGATGCTCGTCAGGGGGGCGGAGCCTATGGAAAAACGCCA
GCAACGCGGCCTTTTTACGGTTCCTGGCCTTTTGCTGGCCTTTTGCTCACATGTTCTTTCCTGCGTTATC
CCCTGATTCTGTGGATAACCGTATTACCGCCTTTGAGTGAGCTGATACCGCTCGCCGCAGCCGAACGACC
GAGCGCAGCGAGTCAGTGAGCGAGGAAGCGGAAGAGCGCCTGATGCGGTATTTTCTCCTTACGCATCTGT
GCGGTATTTCACACCGCAATGGTGCACTCTCAGTACAATCTGCTCTGATGCCGCATAGTTAAGCCAGTAT
ACACTCCGCTATCGCTACGTGACTGGGTCATGGCTGCGCCCCGACACCCGCCAACACCCGCTGACGCGCC
CTGACGGGCTTGTCTGCTCCCGGCATCCGCTTACAGACAAGCTGTGACCGTCTCCGGGAGCTGCATGTGT
CAGAGGTTTTCACCGTCATCACCGAAACGCGCGAGGCAGCTGCGGTAAAGCTCATCAGCGTGGTCGTGAA
GCGATTCACAGATGTCTGCCTGTTCATCCGCGTCCAGCTCGTTGAGTTTCTCCAGAAGCGTTAATGTCTG
GCTTCTGATAAAGCGGGCCATGTTAAGGGCGGTTTTTTCCTGTTTGGTCACTGATGCCTCCGTGTAAGGG
GGATTTCTGTTCATGGGGGTAATGATACCGATGAAACGAGAGAGGATGCTCACGATACGGGTTACTGATG
ATGAACATGCCCGGTTACTGGAACGTTGTGAGGGTAAACAACTGGCGGTATGGATGCGGCGGGACCAGAG
AAAAATCACTCAGGGTCAATGCCAGCGCTTCGTTAATACAGATGTAGGTGTTCCACAGGGTAGCCAGCAG
CATCCTGCGATGCAGATCCGGAACATAATGGTGCAGGGCGCTGACTTCCGCGTTTCCAGACTTTACGAAA
CACGGAAACCGAAGACCATTCATGTTGTTGCTCAGGTCGCAGACGTTTTGCAGCAGCAGTCGCTTCACGT
TCGCTCGCGTATCGGTGATTCATTCTGCTAACCAGTAAGGCAACCCCGCCAGCCTAGCCGGGTCCTCAAC
GACAGGAGCACGATCATGCGCACCCGTGGGGCCGCCATGCCGGCGATAATGGCCTGCTTCTCGCCGAAAC
GTTTGGTGGCGGGACCAGTGACGAAGGCTTGAGCGAGGGCGTGCAAGATTCCGAATACCGCAAGCGACAG
GCCGATCATCGTCGCGCTCCAGCGAAAGCGGTCCTCGCCGAAAATGACCCAGAGCGCTGCCGGCACCTGT
CCTACGAGTTGCATGATAAAGAAGACAGTCATAAGTGCGGCGACGATAGTCATGCCCCGCGCCCACCGGA
AGGAGCTGACTGGGTTGAAGGCTCTCAAGGGCATCGGTCGAGATCCCGGTGCCTAATGAGTGAGCTAACT
TACATTAATTGCGTTGCGCTCACTGCCCGCTTTCCAGTCGGGAAACCTGTCGTGCCAGCTGCATTAATGA
ATCGGCCAACGCGCGGGGAGAGGCGGTTTGCGTATTGGGCGCCAGGGTGGTTTTTCTTTTCACCAGTGAG
ACGGGCAACAGCTGATTGCCCTTCACCGCCTGGCCCTGAGAGAGTTGCAGCAAGCGGTCCACGCTGGTTT
GCCCCAGCAGGCGAAAATCCTGTTTGATGGTGGTTAACGGCGGGATATAACATGAGCTGTCTTCGGTATC
GTCGTATCCCACTACCGAGATATCCGCACCAACGCGCAGCCCGGACTCGGTAATGGCGCGCATTGCGCCC
AGCGCCATCTGATCGTTGGCAACCAGCATCGCAGTGGGAACGATGCCCTCATTCAGCATTTGCATGGTTT
GTTGAAAACCGGACATGGCACTCCAGTCGCCTTCCCGTTCCGCTATCGGCTGAATTTGATTGCGAGTGAG
ATATTTATGCCAGCCAGCCAGACGCAGACGCGCCGAGACAGAACTTAATGGGCCCGCTAACAGCGCGATT
TGCTGGTGACCCAATGCGACCAGATGCTCCACGCCCAGTCGCGTACCGTCTTCATGGGAGAAAATAATAC
TGTTGATGGGTGTCTGGTCAGAGACATCAAGAAATAACGCCGGAACATTAGTGCAGGCAGCTTCCACAGC
AATGGCATCCTGGTCATCCAGCGGATAGTTAATGATCAGCCCACTGACGCGTTGCGCGAGAAGATTGTGC
ACCGCCGCTTTACAGGCTTCGACGCCGCTTCGTTCTACCATCGACACCACCACGCTGGCACCCAGTTGAT
CGGCGCGAGATTTAATCGCCGCGACAATTTGCGACGGCGCGTGCAGGGCCAGACTGGAGGTGGCAACGCC
AATCAGCAACGACTGTTTGCCCGCCAGTTGTTGTGCCACGCGGTTGGGAATGTAATTCAGCTCCGCCATC
GCCGCTTCCACTTTTTCCCGCGTTTTCGCAGAAACGTGGCTGGCCTGGTTCACCACGCGGGAAACGGTCT
GATAAGAGACACCGGCATACTCTGCGACATCGTATAACGTTACTGGTTTCACATTCACCACCCTGAATTG
ACTCTCTTCCGGGCGCTATCATGCCATACCGCGAAAGGTTTTGCGCCATTCGATGGTGTCCGGGATCTCG
ACGCTCTCCCTTATGCGACTCCTGCATTAGGAAGCAGCCCAGTAGTAGGTTGAGGCCGTTGAGCACCGCC
GCCGCAAGGAATGGTGCATGCAAGGAGATGGCGCCCAACAGTCCCCCGGCCACGGGGCCTGCCACCATAC
CCACGCCGAAACAAGCGCTCATGAGCCCGAAGTGGCGAGCCCGATCTTCCCCATCGGTGATGTCGGCGAT
ATAGGCGCCAGCAACCGCACCTGTGGCGCCGGTGATGCCGGCCACGATGCGTCCGGCGTAGAGGATCGAG
ATCTCGATCCCGCGAAAT
