>Addgene plasmid #102831 | pET28a-SpyTag002-MBP | depositor partial sequence | sequence record 194613 | pET28a-SpyTag002-MBP 1230 bps
ATGGGCAGCAGCCATCATCATCATCATCACAGCAGCGGCCTGGTGCCGCGCGGCAGCGTGCCTACTATCG
TGATGGTGGACGCCTACAAGCGTTACAAGGGTAGTGGTGAAAGTGGTAAAATCGAAGAAGGTAAACTGGT
AATCTGGATTAACGGCGATAAAGGCTATAACGGTCTCGCTGAAGTCGGTAAGAAATTCGAGAAAGATACC
GGAATTAAAGTCACCGTTGAGCATCCGGATAAACTGGAAGAGAAATTCCCACAGGTTGCGGCAACTGGCG
ATGGCCCTGACATTATCTTCTGGGCACACGACCGCTTTGGTGGCTACGCTCAATCTGGCCTGTTGGCTGA
AATCACCCCGGACAAAGCGTTCCAGGACAAGCTGTATCCGTTTACCTGGGATGCCGTACGTTACAACGGC
AAGCTGATTGCTTACCCGATCGCTGTTGAAGCGTTATCGCTGATTTATAACAAAGATCTGCTGCCGAACC
CGCCAAAAACCTGGGAAGAGATCCCGGCGCTGGATAAAGAACTGAAAGCGAAAGGTAAGAGCGCGCTGAT
GTTCAACCTGCAAGAACCGTACTTCACCTGGCCGCTGATTGCTGCTGACGGGGGTTATGCGTTCAAGTAT
GAAAACGGCAAGTACGACATTAAAGACGTGGGCGTGGATAACGCTGGCGCGAAAGCGGGTCTGACCTTCC
TGGTTGACCTGATTAAAAACAAACACATGAATGCAGACACCGATTACTCCATCGCAGAAGCTGCCTTTAA
TAAAGGCGAAACAGCGATGACCATCAACGGCCCGTGGGCATGGTCCAACATCGACACCAGCAAAGTGAAT
TATGGTGTAACGGTACTGCCGACCTTCAAGGGTCAACCATCCAAACCGTTCGTTGGCGTGCTGAGCGCAG
GTATTAACGCCGCCAGTCCGAACAAAGAGCTGGCAAAAGAGTTCCTCGAAAACTATCTGCTGACTGATGA
AGGTCTGGAAGCGGTTAATAAAGACAAACCGCTGGGTGCCGTAGCGCTGAAGTCTTACGAGGAAGAGTTG
GCGAAAGATCCACGTATTGCCGCCACTATGGAAAACGCCCAGAAAGGTGAAATCATGCCGAACATCCCGC
AGATGTCCGCTTTCTGGTATGCCGTGCGTACTGCGGTGATCAACGCCGCCAGCGGTCGTCAGACTGTCGA
TGAAGCCCTGAAAGACGCGCAGACTAATTCGAGCTCGTAA
